>Addgene plasmid #107778 | pMP4518 | addgene full sequence | sequence record 211994 | Addgene NGS Result
CACGGTGTGCGTCCATGGGCAAATATTATACGCAAGGCGACAAGGTGCTGATGCCGCTGGCGATTCAGGT
TCATCATGCCGTTTGTGATGGCTTCCATGTCGGCAGAATGCTTAATGAATTACAACAGTTTTTATGCATG
CGCCCAATACGCAAACCGCCTCTCCCCGCGCGTTGGCCGATTCATTAATGCAGCTGGCACGACAGGTTTC
CCGACTGGAAAGCGGGCAGTGAGCGCAACGCAATTAATGTGAGTTAGCTCACTCATTAGGCACCCCAGGC
TTTACACTTTATGCTTCCGGCTCGTATGTTGTGTGGAATTGTGAGCGGATAACAATTTCACACAGGAAAC
AGCTATGACCATGATTACGCCAAGCGCGCAATTAACCCTCACTAAAGGGAACAAAAGCTGGGTACCGGGC
CCCCCCTCGAGGTCGACGGTATCGATAAGCTTGATATCGAATTCCTGCAGCCCGGGGGATCCCCGGGTAC
CGGTCGCCACCATGGTGAGCAAGGGCGAGGAGCTGTTCACCGGGGTGGTGCCCATCCTGGTCGAGCTGGA
CGGCGACGTAAACGGCCACAAGTTCAGCGTGTCCGGCGAGGGCGAGGGCGATGCCACCTACGGCAAGCTG
ACCCTGAAGTTCATCTGCACCACCGGCAAGCTGCCCGTGCCCTGGCCCACCCTCGTGACCACCTTCGGCT
ACGGCGTGCAGTGCTTCGCCCGCTACCCCGACCACATGAAGCAGCACGACTTCTTCAAGTCCGCCATGCC
CGAAGGCTACGTCCAGGAGCGCACCATCTTCTTCAAGGACGACGGCAACTACAAGACCCGCGCCGAGGTG
AAGTTCGAGGGCGACACCCTGGTGAACCGCATCGAGCTGAAGGGCATCGACTTCAAGGAGGACGGCAACA
TCCTGGGGCACAAGCTGGAGTACAACTACAACAGCCACAACGTCTATATCATGGCCGACAAGCAGAAGAA
CGGCATCAAGGTGAACTTCAAGATCCGCCACAACATCGAGGACGGCAGCGTGCAGCTCGCCGACCACTAC
CAGCAGAACACCCCCATCGGCGACGGCCCCGTGCTGCTGCCCGACAACCACTACCTGAGCTACCAGTCCG
CCCTGAGCAAAGACCCCAACGAGAAGCGCGATCACATGGTCCTGCTGGAGTTCGTGACCGCCGCCGGGAT
CACTCTCGGCATGGACGAGCTGTACAAGTAAAGCGGCCGCGACTCTAGAGCGGCCGCCACCGCGGTGGAG
CTCCAATTCGCCCTATAGTGAGTCGTATTACGCGCGCTCACTGGCCGTCGTTTTACAACGTCGTGACTGG
GAAAACCCTGGCGTTACCCAACTTAATCGCCTTGCAGCACATCCCCCTTTCGCCAGCTGGCGTAATAGCG
AAGAGGCCCGCACCGATCGCCCTTCCCAACAGTTGCGCAGCCTGAATGGCGAATGGAAATTGTAAGCGTT
AATATTTTGTTAAAATTCGCGTTAAATTTTTGTTAAATCAGCTCATTTTTTAACCAATAGGCCGTACTGC
GATGAGTGGCAGGGCGGGGCGTAATTTTTTTAAGGCAGTTATTGGTGCCCTTAAACGCCTGGTTGCTACG
CCTGAATAAGTGATAATAAGCGGATGAATGGCAGAAATTCGAAAGCAAATTCGACCCGGTCGTCGGTTCA
GGGCAGGGTCGTTAAATAGCCGCTTATGTCTATTGCTGGTTTACCGGTTTATTGACTACCGGAAGCAGTG
TGACCGTGTGCTTCTCAAATGCCTGAGGCCAGTTTGCTCAGGCTCTCCCCGTGGAGGTAATAATTGACGA
TATGATCATTTATTCTGCCTCCCAGAGCCTGATAAAAACGGTGAATCCGTTAGCGAGGTGCCGCCGGCTT
CCATTCAGGTCGAGGTGGCCCGGCTCCATGCACCGCGACGCAACGCGGGGAGGCAGACAAGGTATAGGGC
GGCGAGGCGGCTACAGCCGATAGTCTGGAACAGCGCACTTACGGGTTGCTGCGCAACCCAAGTGCTACCG
GCGCGGCAGCGTGACCCGTGTCGGCGGCTCCAACGGCTCGCCATCGTCCAGAAAACACGGCTCATCGGGC
ATCGGCAGGCGCTGCTGCCCGCGCCGTTCCCATTCCTCCGTTTCGGTCAAGGCTGGCAGGTCTGGTTCCA
TGCCCGGAATGCCGGGCTGGCTGGGCGGCTCCTCGCCGGGGCCGGTCGGTAGTTGCTGCTCGCCCGGATA
CAGGGTCGGGATGCGGCGCAGGTCGCCATGCCCCAACAGCGATTCGTCCTGGTCGTCGTGATCAACCACC
ACGGCGGCACTGAACACCGACAGGCGCAACTGGTCGCGGGGCTGGCCCCACGCCACGCGGTCATTGACCA
CGTAGGCCGACACGGTGCCGGGGCCGTTGAGCTTCACGACGGAGATCCAGCGCTCGGCCACCAAGTCCTT
GACTGCGTATTGGACCGTCCGCAAAGAACGTCCGATGAGCTTGGAAAGTGTCTTCTGGCTGACCACCACG
GCGTTCTGGTGGCCCATCTGCGCCACGAGGTGATGCAGCAGCATTGCCGCCGTGGGTTTCCTCGCAATAA
GCCCGGCCCACGCCTCATGCGCTTTGCGTTCCGTTTGCACCCAGTGACCGGGCTTGTTCTTGGCTTGAAT
GCCGATTTCTCTGGACTGCGTGGCCATGCTTATCTCCATGCGGTAGGGGTGCCGCACGGTTGCGGCACCA
TGCGCAATCAGCTGCAACTTTTCGGCAGCGCGACAACAATTATGCGTTGCGTAAAAGTGGCAGTCAATTA
CAGATTTTCTTTAACCTACGCAATGAGCTATTGCGGGGGGTGCCGCAATGAGCTGTTGCGTACCCCCCTT
TTTTAAGTTGTTGATTTTTAAGTCTTTCGCATTTCGCCCTATATCTAGTTCTTTGGTGCCCAAAGAAGGG
CACCCCTGCGGGGTTCCCCCACGCCTTCGGCGCGGCTCCCCCTCCGGCAAAAAGTGGCCCCTCCGGGGCT
TGTTGATCGACTGCGCGGCCTTCGGCCTTGCCCAAGGTGGCGCTGCCCCCTTGGAACCCCCGCACTCGCC
GCCGTGAGGCTCGGGGGGCAGGCGGGCGGGCTTCGCCCTTCGACTGCCCCCACTCGCATAGGCTTGGGTC
GTTCCAGGCGCGTCAAGGCCAAGCCGCTGCGCGGTCGCTGCGCGAGCCTTGACCCGCCTTCCACTTGGTG
TCCAACCGGCAAGCGAAGCGCGCAGGCCGCAGGCCGGAGGCTTTTCCCCAGAGAAAATTAAAAAAATTGA
TGGGGCAAGGCCGCAGGCCGCGCAGTTGGAGCCGGTGGGTATGTGGTCGAAGGCTGGGTAGCCGGTGGGC
AATCCCTGTGGTCAAGCTCGTGGGCAGGCGCAGCCTGTCCATCAGCTTGTCCAGCAGGGTTGTCCACGGG
CCGAGCGAAGCGAGCCAGCCGGTGGCCGCTCGCGGCCATCGTCCACATATCCACGGGCTGGCAAGGGAGC
GCAGCGACCGCGCAGGGCGAAGCCCGGAGAGCAAGCCCGTAGGGCGCCGCAGCCGCCGTAGGCGGTCACG
ACTTTGCGAAGCAAAGTCTAGTGAGTATACTCAAGCATTGAGTGGCCCGCCGGAGGCACCGCCTTGCGCT
GCCCCCGTCGAGCCGGTTGGACACCAAAAGGGAGGGGCAGGCATGGCGGCATACGCGATCATGCGATGCA
AGAAGCTGGCGAAAATGGGCAACGTGGCGGCCAGTCTCAAGCACGCCTACCGCGAGCGCGAGACGCCCAA
CGCTGACGCCAGCAGGACGCCAGAGAACGAGCACTGGGCGGCCAGCAGCACCGATGAAGCGATGGGCCGA
CTGCGCGAGTTGCTGCCAGAGAAGCGGCGCAAGGACGCTGTGTTGGCGGTCGAGTACGTCATGACGGCCA
GCCCGGAATGGTGGAAGTCGGCCAGCCAAGAACAGCAGGCGGCGTTCTTCGAGAAGGCGCACAAGTGGCT
GGCGGACAAGTACGGGGCGGATCGCATCGTGACGGCCAGCATCCACCGTGACGAAACCAGCCCGCACATG
ACCGCGTTCGTGGTGCCGCTGACGCAGGACGGCAGGCTGTCGGCCAAGGAGTTCATCGGCAACAAAGCGC
AGATGACCCGCGACCAGACCACGTTTGCGGCCGCTGTGGCCGATCTAGGGCTGCAACGGGGCATCGAGGG
CAGCAAGGCACGTCACACGCGCATTCAGGCGTTCTACGAGGCCCTGGAGCGGCCACCAGTGGGCCACGTC
ACCATCAGCCCGCAAGCGGTCGAGCCACGCGCCTATGCACCGCAGGGATTGGCCGAAAAGCTGGGAATCT
CAAAGCGCGTTGAGACGCCGGAAGCCGTGGCCGACCGGCTGACAAAAGCGGTTCGGCAGGGGTATGAGCC
TGCCCTACAGGCCGCCGCAGGAGCGCGTGAGATGCGCAAGAAGGCCGATCAAGCCCAAGAGACGGCCCGA
GACCTTCGGGAGCGCCTGAAGCCCGTTCTGGACGCCCTGGGGCCGTTGAATCGGGATATGCAGGCCAAGG
CCGCCGCGATCATCAAGGCCGTGGGCGAAAAGCTGCTGACGGAACAGCGGGAAGTCCAGCGCCAGAAACA
GGCCCAGCGCCAGCAGGAACGCGGGCGCGCACATTTCCCCGAAAAGTGCCACCTGCGGCGTTGTGACAAT
TTACCGAACAACTCCGCGGCCGGGAAGCCGATCTCGGCTTGAACGAATTGTTAGGTGGCGGTACTTGGGT
CGATATCAAAGTGCATCACTTCTTCCCGTATGCCCAACTTTGTATAGAGAGCCACTGCGGGATCGTCACC
GTAATCTGCTTGCACGTAGATCACATAAGCACCAAGCGCGTTGGCCTCATGCTTGAGGAGATTGATGAGC
GCGGTGGCAATGCCCTGCCTCCGGTGCTCTCCGGAGACTGCGAGATCATAGATATAGATCTCACTACGCG
GCTGCTCAAACTTGGGCAGAACGTAAGCCGCGAGAGCGCCAACAACCGCTTCTTGGTCGAAGGCAGCAAG
CGCGATGAATGTCTTACTACGGAGCAAGTTCCCGAGGTAATCGGAGTCCGGCTGATGTTGGGAGTAGGTG
GCTACGTCTCCGAACTCACGACCGAAAAGATCAAGAGCAGCCCGCATGGATTTGACTTGGTCAGGGCCGA
GCCTACATGTGCGAATGATGCCCATACTTGAGCCACCTAACTTTGTTTTAGGGCGACTGCCCTGCTGCGT
AACATCGTTGCTGCTGCGTAACATCGTTGCTGCTCCATAACATCAAACATCGACCCACGGCGTAACGCGC
TTGCTGCTTGGATGCCCGAGGCATAGACTGTACAAAAAAACAGTCATAACAAGCCATGAAAACCGCCACT
GCGCCGTTACCACCGCTGCGTTCGGTCAAGGTTCTGGACCAGTTGCGTGAGCGCATACGCTACTTGCATT
ACAGTTTACGAACCGAACAGGCTTATGTCAACTGGGTTCGTGCCTTCATCCGTTTC
Features (pLannotate 1.2.2; 18 found; start..end, strand, type, name):
     13..129     +  CDS            CmR (fragment): chloramphenicol acetyltransferase; cat; confers resistance to chloramphenicol
    140..232     +  CDS            lacI (fragment): lac repressor; lacI; The lac repressor binds to the lac operator to inhibit transcription in E. coli. This inhibition can be relieved by adding lactose or isopropyl-β-D-thiogalactopyranoside (IPTG).
    245..266     +  protein_bind   CAP binding site: CAP binding activates transcription in the presence of cAMP. E. coli catabolite activator protein
    281..311     +  promoter       lac promoter: promoter for the E. coli lac operon
    319..335     +  protein_bind   lac operator: The lac repressor binds to the lac operator to inhibit transcription in E. coli. This inhibition can be relieved by adding lactose or isopropyl-β-D-thiogalactopyranoside (IPTG). lac repressor encoded by lacI
    380..398     +  promoter       T3 promoter: promoter for bacteriophage T3 RNA polymerase
    411..482     -  misc_feature   MCS (fragment): pBluescript multiple cloning site
    502..1221    +  CDS            EYFP: enhanced YFP mammalian codon-optimized
   1234..1263    -  misc_feature   MCS (fragment): pBluescript multiple cloning site
   1272..1290    -  promoter       T7 promoter: promoter for bacteriophage T7 RNA polymerase
   1298..1453    +  CDS            lacZα (fragment): LacZα fragment of β-galactosidase; lacZ fragment
   1457..1534    -  rep_origin     M13 ori (fragment): M13 bacteriophage origin of replication; arrow indicates direction of (+) strand synthesis
   1534..1565    +  CDS            CmR (fragment): chloramphenicol acetyltransferase confers resistance to chloramphenicol
   1895..1964    -  CDS            TcR (fragment): tetracycline efflux protein; tet; confers resistance to tetracycline
   2025..2687    -  CDS            pBBR1 Rep: replication protein for the broad-host-range plasmid pBBR1 from Bordetella bronchiseptica
   2688..3459    -  rep_origin     pBBR1 oriV: replication origin of the broad-host-range plasmid pBBR1 from Bordetella bronchiseptica; requires the pBBR1 Rep protein for replication
   4741..5274    -  CDS            GmR: gentamycin acetyltransferase; aacC1; confers resistance to gentamycin
   5463..5491    -  promoter       Pc promoter: intI1 (promoter lies within the coding sequence); class 1 integron promoter
