[The description below was written by a language model from this plasmid's Addgene catalogue record and pLannotate feature annotations shown in this document.]
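Description:
pMP4518 is a bacterial expression plasmid built on the broad-host-range backbone pBBR1-MCS5 and designed to label bacteria with enhanced yellow fluorescent protein (EYFP). Replication depends on the pBBR1 oriV together with its cognate pBBR1 Rep protein, a system derived from a Bordetella bronchiseptica plasmid that functions in many Gram-negative species as well as in E. coli. Selection is by gentamicin, through the aacC1 gentamicin acetyltransferase gene driven by the class 1 integron Pc promoter. The catalogue also lists kanamycin as a selectable marker, but no kanamycin resistance gene appears in the feature table. Only short, presumably non-functional fragments of chloramphenicol and tetracycline resistance genes are detected, likely remnants of the backbone's construction.

The payload is the EYFP coding sequence, a mammalian codon-optimised variant of Aequorea victoria GFP, cloned into the pBluescript-type multiple cloning site, reportedly between BamHI and XbaI. It sits downstream of the E. coli lac promoter, with its CAP binding site and lac operator. Only a small fragment of lacI is present, so in hosts lacking the lac repressor expression would be expected to be essentially constitutive. T3 and T7 promoters flank the cloning site, and a lacZα fragment remains downstream of the insert.

The size fields in the catalogue (an 800 bp backbone, a 5,600 bp insert and a 6,400 bp total) look transposed and do not match the sequenced record of about 5.5 kb, in which EYFP occupies roughly 720 bp. According to the associated publication, the plasmid belongs to a set of stable broad-host-range vectors carrying fluorescent protein colour variants, used to visualise rhizobia as they interact with plants.
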