Addgene plasmid #107778: pMP4518
Purpose: Expression of EYFP
Depositing lab: Herman Spaink. Depositing organization: Leiden University. Publication: Use of green fluorescent protein color variants expressed on stable broad-host-range vectors to visualize rhizobia interacting with plants. Stuurman N, Pacios Bras C, Schlaman HR, Wijfjes AH, Bloemberg G, Spaink HP. Mol Plant Microbe Interact. 2000 Nov;13(11):1163-9. doi: 10.1094/MPMI.2000.13.11.1163. PubMed 11059482.
Backbone
  Vector backbone: pBBR1-mcs5
  Backbone size w/o insert (bp): 800
  Total vector size (bp): 6400
  Vector type: Bacterial Expression
  Selectable markers: kanamycin
Growth in bacteria
  Bacterial resistance: Gentamicin, 10 μg/mL
  Growth temperature: 37°C
  Growth strain: XL1 Blue
  Copy number: High Copy
Gene/Insert
  Gene/Insert name: pLacZ-EYFP in pBBR1-mcs5
  Species: Aequorea victoria (Jellyfish)
  Insert size (bp): 5600
  Promoter: pLacZ
  Tag / fusion protein: pLacZ-EYFP (C terminal on insert)
  Cloning method: Restriction Enzyme; 5′ cloning site Bam HI (unknown if destroyed); 3′ cloning site Xba I (unknown if destroyed)
  Sequencing primers: 5′ unknown; 3′ unknown
Terms and licenses: Academic/Nonprofit Terms; Industry Terms: Not Available to Industry
How to cite: pMP4518 was a gift from Herman Spaink (Addgene plasmid # 107778 ; http://n2t.net/addgene:107778 ; RRID:Addgene_107778)
